>Addgene plasmid #73987 | CAG-mCherry-CrxshRNA | depositor full sequence | sequence record 139261 | CAG-mCherry-CrxshRNA
GTCGACATTGATTATTGACTAGTTATTAATAGTAATCAATTACGGGGTCATTAGTTCATAGCCCATATAT
GGAGTTCCGCGTTACATAACTTACGGTAAATGGCCCGCCTGGCTGACCGCCCAACGACCCCCGCCCATTG
ACGTCAATAATGACGTATGTTCCCATAGTAACGCCAATAGGGACTTTCCATTGACGTCAATGGGTGGACT
ATTTACGGTAAACTGCCCACTTGGCAGTACATCAAGTGTATCATATGCCAAGTACGCCCCCTATTGACGT
CAATGACGGTAAATGGCCCGCCTGGCATTATGCCCAGTACATGACCTTATGGGACTTTCCTACTTGGCAG
TACATCTACGTATTAGTCATCGCTATTACCATGGGTCGAGGTGAGCCCCACGTTCTGCTTCACTCTCCCC
ATCTCCCCCCCCTCCCCACCCCCAATTTTGTATTTATTTATTTTTTAATTATTTTGTGCAGCGATGGGGG
CGGGGGGGGGGGGGGCGCGCGCCAGGCGGGGCGGGGCGGGGCGAGGGGCGGGGCGGGGCGAGGCGGAGAG
GTGCGGCGGCAGCCAATCAGAGCGGCGCGCTCCGAAAGTTTCCTTTTATGGCGAGGCGGCGGCGGCGGCG
GCCCTATAAAAAGCGAAGCGCGCGGCGGGCGGGAGTCGCTGCGTTGCCTTCGCCCCGTGCCCCGCTCCGC
GCCGCCTCGCGCCGCCCGCCCCGGCTCTGACTGACCGCGTTACTCCCACAGGTGAGCGGGCGGGACGGCC
CTTCTCCTCCGGGCTGTAATTAGCGCTTGGTTTAATGACGGCTCGTTTCTTTTCTGTGGCTGCGTGAAAG
CCTTAAAGGGCTCCGGGAGGGCCCTTTGTGCGGGGGGGAGCGGCTCGGGGGGTGCGTGCGTGTGTGTGTG
CGTGGGGAGCGCCGCGTGCGGCCCGCGCTGCCCGGCGGCTGTGAGCGCTGCGGGCGCGGCGCGGGGCTTT
GTGCGCTCCGCGTGTGCGCGAGGGGAGCGCGGCCGGGGGCGGTGCCCCGCGGTGCGGGGGGGCTGCGAGG
GGAACAAAGGCTGCGTGCGGGGTGTGTGCGTGGGGGGGTGAGCAGGGGGTGTGGGCGCGGCGGTCGGGCT
GTAACCCCCCCCTGCACCCCCCTCCCCGAGTTGCTGAGCACGGCCCGGCTTCGGGTGCGGGGCTCCGTGC
GGGGCGTGGCGCGGGGCTCGCCGTGCCGGGCGGGGGGTGGCGGCAGGTGGGGGTGCCGGGCGGGGCGGGG
CCGCCTCGGGCCGGGGAGGGCTCGGGGGAGGGGCGCGGCGGCCCCGGAGCGCCGGCGGCTGTCGAGGCGC
GGCGAGCCGCAGCCATTGCCTTTTATGGTAATCGTGCGAGAGGGCGCAGGGACTTCCTTTGTCCCAAATC
TGGCGGAGCCGAAATCTGGGAGGCGCCGCCGCACCCCCTCTAGCGGGCGCGGGCGAAGCGGTGCGGCGCC
GGCAGGAAGGAAATGGGCGGGGAGGGCCTTCGTGCGTCGCCGCGCCGCCGTCCCCTTCTCCATCTCCAGC
CTCGGGGCTGCCGCAGGGGGACGGCTGCCTTCGGGGGGGACGGGGCAGGGCGGGGTTCGGCTTCTGGCGT
GTGACCGGCGGCTCTAGAGCCTCTGCTAACCATGTTCATGCCTTCTTCTTTTTCCTACAGCTCCTGGGCA
ACGTGCTGGTTATTGTGCTGTCTCATCATTTTGGCAAAGAATTGATGGTGAGCAAGGGCGAGGAGGATAA
CATGGCCATCATCAAGGAGTTCATGCGCTTCAAGGTGCACATGGAGGGCTCCGTGAACGGCCACGAGTTC
GAGATCGAGGGCGAGGGCGAGGGCCGCCCCTACGAGGGCACCCAGACCGCCAAGCTGAAGGTGACCAAGG
GTGGCCCCCTGCCCTTCGCCTGGGACATCCTGTCCCCTCAGTTCATGTACGGCTCCAAGGCCTACGTGAA
GCACCCCGCCGACATCCCCGACTACTTGAAGCTGTCCTTCCCCGAGGGCTTCAAGTGGGAGCGCGTGATG
AACTTCGAGGACGGCGGCGTGGTGACCGTGACCCAGGACTCCTCCCTGCAGGACGGCGAGTTCATCTACA
AGGTGAAGCTGCGCGGCACCAACTTCCCCTCCGACGGCCCCGTAATGCAGAAGAAGACCATGGGCTGGGA
GGCCTCCTCCGAGCGGATGTACCCCGAGGACGGCGCCCTGAAGGGCGAGATCAAGCAGAGGCTGAAGCTG
AAGGACGGCGGCCACTACGACGCTGAGGTCAAGACCACCTACAAGGCCAAGAAGCCCGTGCAGCTGCCCG
GCGCCTACAACGTCAACATCAAGTTGGACATCACCTCCCACAACGAGGACTACACCATCGTGGAACAGTA
CGAACGCGCCGAGGGCCGCCACTCCACCGGCGGCATGGACGAGCTGTACAAGTAAGCGGCCGCGACTAGG
GATAACAGGGTAATTGTTTGAATGAGGCTTCAGTACTTTACAGAATCGTTGCCTGCACATCTTGGAAACA
CTTGCTGGGATTACTTCTTCAGGTTAACCCAACAGAAGGCTCGAGAAGGTATATTGCTGTTGACAGTGAG
CGAACCAGGCTGTCCCATACTCAATAGTGAAGCCACAGATGTATTGAGTATGGGACAGCCTGGTGTGCCT
ACTGCCTCGGAGAATTCAAGGGGCTACTTTAGGAGCAATTATCTTGTTTACTAAAACTGAATACCTTGCT
ATCTCTTTGATACATTTTTACAAAGCTGAATTAAAATGGTATAAATTAAATCACTTTGCGGCCGCACTCC
TCAGGTGCAGGCTGCCTATCAGAAGGTGGTGGCTGGTGTGGCCAATGCCCTGGCTCACAAATACCACTGA
GATCTTTTTCCCTCTGCCAAAAATTATGGGGACATCATGAAGCCCCTTGAGCATCTGACTTCTGGCTAAT
AAAGGAAATTTATTTTCATTGCAATAGTGTGTTGGAATTTTTTGTGTCTCTCACTCGGAAGGACATATGG
GAGGGCAAATCATTTAAAACATCAGAATGAGTATTTGGTTTAGAGTTTGGCAACATATGCCCATATGCTG
GCTGCCATGAACAAAGGTTGGCTATAAAGAGGTCATCAGTATATGAAACAGCCCCCTGCTGTCCATTCCT
TATTCCATAGAAAAGCCTTGACTTGAGGTTAGATTTTTTTTATATTTTGTTTTGTGTTATTTTTTTCTTT
AACATCCCTAAAATTTTCCTTACATGTTTTACTAGCCAGATTTTTCCTCCTCTCCTGACTACTCCCAGTC
ATAGCTGTCCCTCTTCTCTTATGGAGATCCCTCGACCTGCAGCCCAAGCTTGGCGTAATCATGGTCATAG
CTGTTTCCTGTGTGAAATTGTTATCCGCTCACAATTCCACACAACATACGAGCCGGAAGCATAAAGTGTA
AAGCCTGGGGGTGCCTAATGAGTGAGCTAACTCACATTAATTGCGTTGCGCTCACTGCCCGCTTTCCAGT
CGGGAAACCTGTCGTGCCAGCGGATCCGCATCTCAATTAGTCAGCAACCATAGTCCCGCCCCTAACTCCG
CCCATCCCGCCCCTAACTCCGCCCAGTTCCGCCCATTCTCCGCCCCATGGCTGACTAATTTTTTTTATTT
ATGCAGAGGCCGAGGCCGCCTCGGCCTCTGAGCTATTCCAGAAGTAGTGAGGAGGCTTTTTTGGAGGCCT
AGGCTTTTGCAAAAAGCTAACTTGTTTATTGCAGCTTATAATGGTTACAAATAAAGCAATAGCATCACAA
ATTTCACAAATAAAGCATTTTTTTCACTGCATTCTAGTTGTGGTTTGTCCAAACTCATCAATGTATCTTA
TCATGTCTGGATCCGCTGCATTAATGAATCGGCCAACGCGCGGGGAGAGGCGGTTTGCGTATTGGGCGCT
CTTCCGCTTCCTCGCTCACTGACTCGCTGCGCTCGGTCGTTCGGCTGCGGCGAGCGGTATCAGCTCACTC
AAAGGCGGTAATACGGTTATCCACAGAATCAGGGGATAACGCAGGAAAGAACATGTGAGCAAAAGGCCAG
CAAAAGGCCAGGAACCGTAAAAAGGCCGCGTTGCTGGCGTTTTTCCATAGGCTCCGCCCCCCTGACGAGC
ATCACAAAAATCGACGCTCAAGTCAGAGGTGGCGAAACCCGACAGGACTATAAAGATACCAGGCGTTTCC
CCCTGGAAGCTCCCTCGTGCGCTCTCCTGTTCCGACCCTGCCGCTTACCGGATACCTGTCCGCCTTTCTC
CCTTCGGGAAGCGTGGCGCTTTCTCAATGCTCACGCTGTAGGTATCTCAGTTCGGTGTAGGTCGTTCGCT
CCAAGCTGGGCTGTGTGCACGAACCCCCCGTTCAGCCCGACCGCTGCGCCTTATCCGGTAACTATCGTCT
TGAGTCCAACCCGGTAAGACACGACTTATCGCCACTGGCAGCAGCCACTGGTAACAGGATTAGCAGAGCG
AGGTATGTAGGCGGTGCTACAGAGTTCTTGAAGTGGTGGCCTAACTACGGCTACACTAGAAGGACAGTAT
TTGGTATCTGCGCTCTGCTGAAGCCAGTTACCTTCGGAAAAAGAGTTGGTAGCTCTTGATCCGGCAAACA
AACCACCGCTGGTAGCGGTGGTTTTTTTGTTTGCAAGCAGCAGATTACGCGCAGAAAAAAAGGATCTCAA
GAAGATCCTTTGATCTTTTCTACGGGGTCTGACGCTCAGTGGAACGAAAACTCACGTTAAGGGATTTTGG
TCATGAGATTATCAAAAAGGATCTTCACCTAGATCCTTTTAAATTAAAAATGAAGTTTTAAATCAATCTA
AAGTATATATGAGTAAACTTGGTCTGACAGTTACCAATGCTTAATCAGTGAGGCACCTATCTCAGCGATC
TGTCTATTTCGTTCATCCATAGTTGCCTGACTCCCCGTCGTGTAGATAACTACGATACGGGAGGGCTTAC
CATCTGGCCCCAGTGCTGCAATGATACCGCGAGACCCACGCTCACCGGCTCCAGATTTATCAGCAATAAA
CCAGCCAGCCGGAAGGGCCGAGCGCAGAAGTGGTCCTGCAACTTTATCCGCCTCCATCCAGTCTATTAAT
TGTTGCCGGGAAGCTAGAGTAAGTAGTTCGCCAGTTAATAGTTTGCGCAACGTTGTTGCCATTGCTACAG
GCATCGTGGTGTCACGCTCGTCGTTTGGTATGGCTTCATTCAGCTCCGGTTCCCAACGATCAAGGCGAGT
TACATGATCCCCCATGTTGTGCAAAAAAGCGGTTAGCTCCTTCGGTCCTCCGATCGTTGTCAGAAGTAAG
TTGGCCGCAGTGTTATCACTCATGGTTATGGCAGCACTGCATAATTCTCTTACTGTCATGCCATCCGTAA
GATGCTTTTCTGTGACTGGTGAGTACTCAACCAAGTCATTCTGAGAATAGTGTATGCGGCGACCGAGTTG
CTCTTGCCCGGCGTCAATACGGGATAATACCGCGCCACATAGCAGAACTTTAAAAGTGCTCATCATTGGA
AAACGTTCTTCGGGGCGAAAACTCTCAAGGATCTTACCGCTGTTGAGATCCAGTTCGATGTAACCCACTC
GTGCACCCAACTGATCTTCAGCATCTTTTACTTTCACCAGCGTTTCTGGGTGAGCASAAACAGGAAGGCA
AAATGCCGCAAAAAAGGGAATAAGGGCGACACGGAAATGTTGAATACTCATACTCTTCCTTTTTCAATAT
TATTGAAGCATTTATCAGGGTTATTGTCTCATGAGCGGATACATATTTGAATGTATTTAGAAAAATAAAC
AAATAGGGGTTCCGCGCACATTTCCCCGAAAAGTGCCACCTG
Features (pLannotate 1.2.2; 19 found; start..end, strand, type, name):
      4..383     +  enhancer       CMV enhancer: human cytomegalovirus immediate early enhancer
    386..661     +  promoter       chicken β-actin promoter: No description available
    662..1670    +  intron         chimeric intron: chimera between introns from chicken β-actin and rabbit β-globin
   1725..2432    +  CDS            mCherry: mCherry is a basic (constitutively fluorescent) red fluorescent protein published in 2004, derived from Discosoma sp.. It is reported to be a very rapidly-maturing monomer with low acid sensitivity.
   2468..2561    +  ncRNA          5' miR-30a: sequence upstream of the 71-nt precursor of the human miR-30a microRNA (Zeng et al., 2002) miRNA
   2675..2787    +  ncRNA          3' miR-30a: sequence downstream of the 71-nt precursor of the human miR-30a microRNA (Zeng et al., 2002) miRNA
   2796..2867    +  CDS            HBB (fragment): HBB_PONPY - Experimental evidence at transcript level: Swiss-Prot protein existence level 2. Involved in oxygen transport from the lung to the various peripheral tissues. From Pongo pygmaeus (Bornean orangutan).
   2938..2993    +  polyA_signal   β-globin poly(A) signal: rabbit β-globin polyadenylation signal (Gil and Proudfoot, 1987)
   3378..3394    -  protein_bind   lac operator: The lac repressor binds to the lac operator to inhibit transcription in E. coli. This inhibition can be relieved by adding lactose or isopropyl-β-D-thiogalactopyranoside (IPTG). lac repressor encoded by lacI
   3402..3432    -  promoter       lac promoter: promoter for the E. coli lac operon
   3448..3469    -  protein_bind   CAP binding site: CAP binding activates transcription in the presence of cAMP. E. coli catabolite activator protein
   3482..3521    -  CDS            lacI (fragment): lac repressor; lacI; The lac repressor binds to the lac operator to inhibit transcription in E. coli. This inhibition can be relieved by adding lactose or isopropyl-β-D-thiogalactopyranoside (IPTG).
   3528..3550    +  promoter       SV40 promoter (fragment): SV40 enhancer and early promoter
   3574..3709    +  rep_origin     SV40 ori: SV40 origin of replication
   3729..3863    +  polyA_signal   SV40 poly(A) signal: SV40 polyadenylation signal
   3865..3919    -  CDS            lacI (fragment): lac repressor; lacI; The lac repressor binds to the lac operator to inhibit transcription in E. coli. This inhibition can be relieved by adding lactose or isopropyl-β-D-thiogalactopyranoside (IPTG).
   4102..4690    -  rep_origin     ori: high-copy-number ColE1/pMB1/pBR322/pUC origin of replication
   4861..5721    -  CDS            AmpR: β-lactamase; bla; confers resistance to ampicillin, carbenicillin, and related antibiotics
   5722..5826    -  promoter       AmpR promoter: bla
