[The description below was written by a language model from this plasmid's Addgene catalogue record and pLannotate feature annotations shown in this document.]
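Description:
CAG-mCherry-CrxshRNA is a 5,852 bp mammalian expression plasmid built on the pCAG-mCherry backbone, designed to knock down mouse Crx while marking the transfected cells with red fluorescence. It is propagated in E. coli through a high-copy ColE1/pUC-type origin and selected with ampicillin via the β-lactamase gene and its native promoter. The backbone also carries remnants of the lac promoter/operator region, short lacI fragments, and an SV40 origin with an adjacent SV40 poly(A) signal. The SV40 origin could support episomal replication in cells expressing large T antigen.

The single expression cassette is driven by the composite CAG promoter, annotated here as the CMV immediate-early enhancer, the chicken β-actin promoter and a chimeric β-actin/β-globin intron, which gives strong, broadly active Pol II transcription. This drives the mCherry coding sequence, and the shRNA sits downstream in the 3′ UTR, flanked by human miR-30a 5′ and 3′ context sequences. The hairpin itself, inserted between retained XhoI and EcoRI sites, occupies the unannotated gap between these flanks. The transcript ends at a rabbit β-globin polyadenylation signal, and the short "HBB fragment" call just upstream most likely reflects β-globin sequence belonging to that terminator region rather than a functional coding element. Because the miR-30 scaffold is processed by the endogenous microRNA pathway, one Pol II transcript is designed to supply both the reporter and the silencing RNA, so red fluorescence indicates cells expressing the shRNA. The associated publication concerns the gene regulatory network controlling rod versus bipolar cell fate in the vertebrate retina, which is consistent with use for Crx loss-of-function in mouse retinal cells. The record does not state the delivery method.
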