Addgene plasmid #73987: CAG-mCherry-CrxshRNA
Purpose: Crx shRNA (mir30 backbone) was inserted into the 3'UTR of mCherry.
Depositing lab: Connie Cepko. Depositing organization: Harvard Medical School. Publication: A gene regulatory network controls the binary fate decision of rod and bipolar cells in the vertebrate retina. Wang S, Sengel C, Emerson MM, Cepko CL. Dev Cell. 2014 Sep 8;30(5):513-27. doi: 10.1016/j.devcel.2014.07.018. Epub 2014 Aug 21. PubMed 25155555.
Backbone
  Vector backbone: pCAG-mCherry
  Backbone size w/o insert (bp): 5746
  Total vector size (bp): 5852
  Vector type: Mammalian Expression
Growth in bacteria
  Bacterial resistance: Ampicillin, 100 μg/mL
  Growth temperature: 37°C
  Growth strain: DH5alpha
  Copy number: Unknown
Gene/Insert
  Gene/Insert name: shRNA that targets the mouse Crx gene
  gRNA/shRNA sequence: ACCAGGCTGTCCCATACTCAA
  Species: M. musculus (mouse)
  Promoter: CAG
  Cloning method: Restriction Enzyme; 5′ cloning site XhoI (not destroyed); 3′ cloning site EcoRI (not destroyed)
  Sequencing primers: 5′ caccatcgtggaacagtacg
Terms and licenses: Academic/Nonprofit Terms; Industry Terms: Not Available to Industry
How to cite: CAG-mCherry-CrxshRNA was a gift from Connie Cepko (Addgene plasmid # 73987 ; http://n2t.net/addgene:73987 ; RRID:Addgene_73987)
