>Addgene plasmid #73987 | CAG-mCherry-CrxshRNA | addgene partial sequence | sequence record 141450 | pCAG-F 5'-GCAACGTGCTGGTTATTGTG-3'
AAGAATTGATGGTGAGCAAGGGCGAGGAGGATAACATGGCCATCATCAAGGAGTTCATGCGCTTCAAGGT
GCACATGGAGGGCTCCGTGAACGGCCACGAGTTCGAGATCGAGGGCGAGGGCGAGGGCCGCCCCTACGAG
GGCACCCAGACCGCCAAGCTGAAGGTGACCAAGGGTGGCCCCCTGCCCTTCGCCTGGGACATCCTGTCCC
CTCAGTTCATGTACGGCTCCAAGGCCTACGTGAAGCACCCCGCCGACATCCCCGACTACTTGAAGCTGTC
CTTCCCCGAGGGCTTCAAGTGGGAGCGCGTGATGAACTTCGAGGACGGCGGCGTGGTGACCGTGACCCAG
GACTCCTCCCTGCAGGACGGCGAGTTCATCTACAAGGTGAAGCTGCGCGGCACCAACTTCCCCTCCGACG
GCCCCGTAATGCAGAAGAAGACCATGGGCTGGGAGGCCTCCTCCGAGCGGATGTACCCCGAGGACGGCGC
CCTGAAGGGCGAGATCAAGCAGAGGCTGAAGCTGAAGGACGGCGGCCACTACGACGCTGAGGTCAAGACC
ACCTACAAGGCCAAGAAGCCCGTGCAGCTGCCCGGCGCCTACAACGTCAACATCAAGTTGGACATCACCT
CCCACAACGAGGACTACACCATCGTGGAACAGTACGAACGCGCCGAGGGCCGCCACTCCACCGGCGGCAT
GGACGAGCTGTACAAGTAAGCGGCCGCGACTAGGGATAACAGGGTAATTGTTTGAATGAGGCTTCAGTAC
TTTACAGAATCGTTGCCTGCACATCTTGGAAACACTTGCTGGGATTACTTCTTCAGGTTAACCCAACAGA
AGGCTCGAGAAGGTATATTGCTGTTGACAGTGAGCG
