>Addgene plasmid #73987 | CAG-mCherry-CrxshRNA | addgene partial sequence | sequence record 141452 | M13pUC-Rev 5'-AGCGGATAACAATTTCACACAGG-3'
ATGATTACGCCAAGCTTGGGCTGCAGGTCGAGGGATCTCCATAAGAGAAGAGGGACAGCTATGACTGGGA
GTAGTCAGGAGAGGAGGAAAAATCTGGCTAGTAAAACATGTAAGGAAAATTTTAGGGATGTTAAAGAAAA
AAATAACACAAAACAAAATATAAAAAAAATCTAACCTCAAGTCAAGGCTTTTCTATGGAATAAGGAATGG
ACAGCAGGGGGCTGTTTCATATACTGATGACCTCTTTATAGCCAACCTTTGTTCATGGCAGCCAGCATAT
GGGCATATGTTGCCAAACTCTAAACCAAATACTCATTCTGATGTTTTAAATGATTTGCCCTCCCATATGT
CCTTCCGAGTGAGAGACACAAAAAATTCCAACACACTATTGCAATGAAAATAAATTTCCTTTATTAGCCA
GAAGTCAGATGCTCAAGGGGCTTCATGATGTCCCCATAATTTTTGGCAGAGGGAAAAAGATCTCAGTGGT
ATTTGTGAGCCAGGGCATTGGCCACACCAGCCACCACCTTCTGATAGGCAGCCTGCACCTGAGGAGTGCG
GCCGCAAAGTGATTTAATTTATACCATTTTAATTCAGCTTTGTAAAAATGTATCAAAGAGATAGCAAGGT
ATTCAGTTTTAGTAAACAAGATAATTGCTCCTAAAGTAGCCCCTTGAATTCTCCGAGGCAGTAGGCACAC
CAGGCTGTCCCATACTCAATACATCTGTGGCTTCACTATTGAGTATGGGACAGCCTGGTTCGCTCACTGT
CAACAG
